Addgene plasmid #166926: pC-02
Purpose: STAR-AD1.A5 part (C)
Depositing lab: Thomas Gorochowski. Depositing organization: University of Bristol. Publication: Harnessing the central dogma for stringent multi-level control of gene expression. Greco FV, Pandi A, Erb TJ, Grierson CS, Gorochowski TE. Nat Commun. 2021 Mar 19;12(1):1738. doi: 10.1038/s41467-021-21995-7. PubMed 33741937.
Backbone
  Vector backbone: pMA
  Backbone manufacturer: GeneArt - Thermo Fisher
  Backbone size w/o insert (bp): 2456
  Total vector size (bp): 2606
  Vector type: Bacterial Expression, Synthetic Biology
Growth in bacteria
  Bacterial resistance: Ampicillin, 100 μg/mL
  Growth temperature: 37°C
  Growth strain: DH5alpha
  Copy number: High Copy
Gene/Insert
  Gene/Insert name: Star Antisense AD1.A5- Block C- Flanked by BsaI restriction sites (alt name: STAR activator)
  Species: Synthetic
  Insert size (bp): 90
  Cloning method: Unknown
  Sequencing primers: 5′ TTGTAAAACGACGGCCAG; 3′ CATGGTCATAGCTGTTTCC
Terms and licenses: Academic/Nonprofit Terms; Industry Terms: Not Available to Industry
How to cite: pC-02 was a gift from Thomas Gorochowski (Addgene plasmid # 166926 ; http://n2t.net/addgene:166926 ; RRID:Addgene_166926)
