[The description below was written by a language model from this plasmid's Addgene catalogue record and pLannotate feature annotations shown in this document.]
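Description:
pC-02 is a small, high-copy bacterial part plasmid built on the commercial pMA gene-synthesis backbone and classed as a bacterial expression and synthetic biology vector. It is maintained in E. coli through a ColE1/pUC-type origin of replication and selected with ampicillin via the β-lactamase (AmpR) gene driven by its native bla promoter. Both elements are annotated intact in the feature table.

The payload is a short synthetic insert of about 90 bp, described as "Block C" of the STAR antisense AD1.A5. This is a small transcription activating RNA (STAR), a trans-acting RNA regulator that, in general, switches on a matching target by preventing formation of a terminator upstream of the regulated gene. The block is flanked by BsaI sites, a type IIS arrangement that lets the part be released with defined overhangs and joined to other blocks in Golden Gate-style assembly. The plasmid therefore appears to be a storage and donor vector for one modular part rather than a finished expression device, and the record names no promoter driving the STAR element here. The associated work concerns multi-level control of gene expression, which fits the part being combined with others into larger regulatory circuits.

The automated annotation does not label the STAR insert itself. It reports a T7 promoter plus short fragment matches to lacZα, M13 ori, RSF ori, lacI and an EGFP variant. These are only tens of bases long and are most likely backbone remnants or chance similarities rather than functional elements. The sequenced record is 2,524 nt, somewhat shorter than the catalogued total of 2,606 bp, and the listed backbone and insert sizes do not sum exactly to that total either.
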