Features (pLannotate 1.2.2; 9 found; start..end, strand, type, name):
    659..699     +  rep_origin     RSF ori (fragment): Plasmids containing the RSF 1030 origin of replication can be propagated in E. coli cells that contain additional plasmids with compatible origins.
    736..783     +  CDS            lacI (fragment): lac repressor; lacI; The lac repressor binds to the lac operator to inhibit transcription in E. coli. This inhibition can be relieved by adding lactose or isopropyl-β-D-thiogalactopyranoside (IPTG).
    823..882     -  CDS            (3-F)Tyr-EGFP (fragment): (3-F)Tyr-EGFP is a basic (constitutively fluorescent) green fluorescent protein published in 2004, derived from Aequorea victoria.
   1020..1038    -  promoter       T7 promoter: promoter for bacteriophage T7 RNA polymerase
   1047..1203    +  CDS            lacZα (fragment): LacZα fragment of β-galactosidase; lacZ fragment
   1224..1355    +  rep_origin     M13 ori (fragment): M13 bacteriophage origin of replication; arrow indicates direction of (+) strand synthesis
   1381..1485    +  promoter       AmpR promoter: bla
   1486..2346    +  CDS            AmpR: β-lactamase; bla; confers resistance to ampicillin, carbenicillin, and related antibiotics
   2517..581     +  rep_origin     ori (across the origin): high-copy-number ColE1/pMB1/pBR322/pUC origin of replication
>Addgene plasmid #166926 | pC-02 | addgene full sequence | sequence record 333633 | Addgene NGS Result
CTTTTTTTCTGCGCGTAATCTGCTGCTTGCAAACAAAAAAACCACCGCTACCAGCGGTGGTTTGTTTGCC
GGATCAAGAGCTACCAACTCTTTTTCCGAAGGTAACTGGCTTCAGCAGAGCGCAGATACCAAATACTGTT
CTTCTAGTGTAGCCGTAGTTAGGCCACCACTTCAAGAACTCTGTAGCACCGCCTACATACCTCGCTCTGC
TAATCCTGTTACCAGTGGCTGCTGCCAGTGGCGATAAGTCGTGTCTTACCGGGTTGGACTCAAGACGATA
GTTACCGGATAAGGCGCAGCGGTCGGGCTGAACGGGGGGTTCGTGCACACAGCCCAGCTTGGAGCGAACG
ACCTACACCGAACTGAGATACCTACAGCGTGAGCTATGAGAAAGCGCCACGCTTCCCGAAGGGAGAAAGG
CGGACAGGTATCCGGTAAGCGGCAGGGTCGGAACAGGAGAGCGCACGAGGGAGCTTCCAGGGGGAAACGC
CTGGTATCTTTATAGTCCTGTCGGGTTTCGCCACCTCTGACTTGAGCGTCGATTTTTGTGATGCTCGTCA
GGGGGGCGGAGCCTATGGAAAAACGCCAGCAACGCGGCCTTTTTACGGTTCCTGGCCTTTTGCTGGCCTT
TTGCTCATTAGGCACCCCAGGCTTTACCCGAACGACCGAGCGCAGCGAGTCAGTGAGCGAGGAAGCGGAG
AGCGCCCAATACGCAAGGAAACAGCTATGACCATGTTAATGCAGCTGGCACGACAGGTTTCCCGACTGGA
AAGCGGGCAGTGAGCGGAAGGCCCATGAGGCCAGTCTTGTGCTCCAGGTACCGTCCCCATCCAACTCAAC
CAAGATGGGTACAACGCCTGTAAACAGCTCCTCTCCTTTACTGGTCTCAAAGCAGTTTTTACAGTGAATT
GTTTTAATTAGTTGTATAAATGTTGGAGCAGCGGGGAATGTATACAGTTCAACCTTGAGACCGAGCTCTG
GACAAGACACGTGGCCTTGACGGCCTTCCGCCAATTCGCCCTATAGTGAGTCGTATTACGTCGCGCTCAC
TGGCCGTCGTTTTACAACGTCGTGACTGGGAAAACCCTGGCGTTACCCAACTTAATCGCCTTGCAGCACA
TCCCCCTTTCGCCAGCTGGCGTAATAGCGAAGAGGCCCGCACCGAAACGCCCTTCCCAACAGTTGCGCAG
CCTGAATGGCGAATGGGAGCGCCCTGTAGCGGCCACTCAACCCTATCTCGGTCTATTCTTTTGATTTATA
AGGGATTTTGCCGATTTCGGCCTATTGGTTAAAAAATGAGCTGATTTAACAAAAATTTAACGCGAATTTT
AACAAAATATTAACGCTTACAATTTAGGTGGCACTTTTCGGGGAAATGTGCGCGGAACCCCTATTTGTTT
ATTTTTCTAAATACATTCAAATATGTATCCGCTCATGAGACAATAACCCTGATAAATGCTTCAATAATAT
TGAAAAAGGAAGAGTATGAGTATTCAACATTTCCGTGTCGCCCTTATTCCCTTTTTTGCGGCATTTTGCC
TTCCTGTTTTTGCTCACCCAGAAACGCTGGTGAAAGTAAAAGATGCTGAAGATCAGTTGGGTGCACGAGT
GGGTTACATCGAACTGGATCTCAACAGCGGTAAGATCCTTGAGAGTTTTCGCCCCGAAGAACGTTTTCCA
ATGATGAGCACTTTTAAAGTTCTGCTATGTGGCGCGGTATTATCCCGTATTGACGCCGGGCAAGAGCAAC
TCGGTCGCCGCATACACTATTCTCAGAATGACTTGGTTGAGTACTCACCAGTCACAGAAAAGCATCTTAC
GGATGGCATGACAGTAAGAGAATTATGCAGTGCTGCCATAACCATGAGTGATAACACTGCGGCCAACTTA
CTTCTGACAACGATCGGAGGACCGAAGGAGCTAACCGCTTTTTTGCACAACATGGGGGATCATGTAACTC
GCCTTGATCGTTGGGAACCGGAGCTGAATGAAGCCATACCAAACGACGAGCGTGACACCACGATGCCTGT
AGCAATGGCAACAACGTTGCGCAAACTATTAACTGGCGAACTACTTACTCTAGCTTCCCGGCAACAATTA
ATAGACTGGATGGAGGCGGATAAAGTTGCAGGACCACTTCTGCGCTCGGCCCTTCCGGCTGGCTGGTTTA
TTGCTGATAAATCTGGAGCCGGTGAGCGTGGTTCTCGCGGTATCATTGCAGCACTGGGGCCAGATGGTAA
GCCCTCCCGTATCGTAGTTATCTACACGACGGGGAGTCAGGCAACTATGGATGAACGAAATAGACAGATC
GCTGAGATAGGTGCCTCACTGATTAAGCATTGGTAACTGTCAGACCAAGTTTACTCATATATACTTTAGA
TTGATTTAAAACTTCATTTTTAATTTAAAAGGATCTAGGTGAAGATCCTTTTTGATAATCTCATGACCAA
AATCCCTTAACGTGAGTTTTCGTTCCACTGAGCGTCAGACCCCGTAGAAAAGATCAAAGGATCTTCTTGA
GATC
