>Addgene plasmid #166926 | pC-02 | depositor partial sequence | sequence record 324750 | pC-02 sequence 90 bps
GGTCTCAAGGTTGAACTGTATACATTCCCCGCTGCTCCAACATTTATACAACTAATTAAAACAATTCACT
GTAAAAACTGCTTTGAGACC
